>Addgene plasmid #213247 | GABBR1-DuET | addgene full sequence | sequence record 430899 | Addgene NGS Result
GAGGTCGTCTTTTGTGGAATCATAGTACCCTATCTTTTTATAGGAACCACCCTGCAGCTGTTCGATCAGA
GTCCAGGCCATCCGTGACCCGCTTGCGTCGAAGACCACATGGCCGGAGACGCCCTCGAAACTACTAGAGT
TCATCGCCCTGTAGATCTGGTCGGTGATTGTTTGGTTGTTATAATTAAAGTCCTCAAGCCTCACCCCGGA
TCGGCCCCCCCCGCCGGATGTCTTATTCAACGCCAGGGCCAAGGCCCAGATGGCGTCGTAGGCGAGAGGA
GCCTCCTGAAATCCCCCTGTTTCCTCAGGGTGGCGCTTCAGCCGCTTTGTAAGCTTCTCAACAAATTCTT
GAGAAGTCATGTTGGATATGCTTCTGGTGTTAGCGGGGTTCAACATAACAATTTCTGTTGTGATGTGGCC
CTCCACGGCTTCCGTCATCTCGTCTACTGTGCAGTTTATTGAGGGGTCGTATATTTTAAACCAGTTATCC
GCATACCACCCAATGAGGAACCACACGTACTTTTTACCGAACAGGCGTTCCTTGTATACCTCGCAAAAAA
CTTTCCGAGCCTCCGTTTCGTAGAACAATCCCACGATGATTCGGGCGTCTTGCCTTTTAAGGTTCTTGAC
GGGCACCGCCGGGTCGCTAAAAAAGCTTTGCCGGAAAGTGATCTCAATTCCTGCTTCCTTCACTCTCTCC
TCAAGATCGTCCAGTGTGCTAGTAAATACCTCAGTAGTCTGCTGAATGGTCGCGATTTTTTTCCAGCCCC
ATTTTTCAAAAAGCTTTACGCGTGTAGGATTATGAAGGGTAGCGGAAGGGTGGGTGCGAAAGAAGGTGGG
GAACCTCTGCCGATTAGACAAAGCGGGGCTGGAGCTACCGTAGCTCAGAACAATCAGATTCCACATTCGT
GCCGCTTCTGCCACGAGGGTACTCACAGAGCTGCAGCCAGGCATCAGAATAATTTTAATGGGATCGTTGT
ACAAGAGCTCATAGAGATATTTAGTTGCCTGCCCGGGATCACATTTGGAGTCGTGATGAATGAGTTTCAG
TTCGTAATCGGGCAGTATATCCCGCCGGCTATTTACGTCTTCCAGAGCCATTTCAACAGCGGGCTGACAA
GCCTGTCCACCTGGCCACCCGCCGGACATGGGAAAAAGGGCCCCGATGTAAACAGCTCGTCTCTCGGAGT
GCGGTGTGCGATTCACTTGGCAGTGGGGTTTAGGGGTTGACCATTGGCCTTGGCTGCAAATTGACCGGCT
ACTGCCTACGAGGTGAAAGTCAGGGTCGCACCGGAAATCCACCCGAGCCCCGTCCAGAGCGGGAAGGTCT
CCGCCGGTCAGAAAGACTTTCCCATTCTCAAGAGTCAGATAACTTTTGCTACAAATTCTGACACACCTGC
TTGGTGTATCCATATCCGTCCAACTTCCATTGGCAAGACATTTGCGCACCTTAGGTCCAACCACCTCCCT
TTCGCCTCTGCAGACGTATTCGATCTCATAATCCACCGGAAGGAAATTGATGGCCTTGACCTGATCCCGT
GTCAAGCCGCGGTATCTTATCCCCCCCTCCCAAGGCGGATGAATAATTTGGCAGCCCTCACTTGTAGCGT
TAGGTGTCTGCGCCCCCCCTGCCCCTGGATCGATGCTGGCGTCATCATCGTCCTTGTAGTCGGCGAATAC
CAGGCAGAAGATGTAGCTCAGGGCGATGATCGTCTTCATGGTGGCGCGGCCGCTAAGCTTAAGTTTAAAC
GCTAGCCAGCTTGGGTCTCCCTATAGTGAGTCGTATTAATTTCGATAAGCCAGTAAGCAGTGGGTTCTCT
AGTTAGCCAGAGAGCTCTGCTTATATAGACCTCCCACCGTACACGCCTACCGCCCATTTGCGTCAATGGG
GCGGAGTTGTTACGACATTTTGGAAAGTCCCGTTGATTTTGGTGCCAAAACAAACTCCCATTGACGTCAA
TGGGGTGGAGACTTGGAAATCCCCGTGAGTCAAACCGCTATCCACGCCCATTGATGTACTGCCAAAACCG
CATCACCATGGTAATAGCGATGACTAATACGTAGATGTACTGCCAAGTAGGAAAGTCCCATAAGGTCATG
TACTGGGCATAATGCCAGGCGGGCCATTTACCGTCATTGACGTCAATAGGGGGCGTACTTGGCATATGAT
ACACTTGATGTACTGCCAAGTGGGCAGTTTACCGTAAATACTCCACCCATTGACGTCAATGGAAAGTCCC
TATTGGCGTTACTATGGGAACATACGTCATTATTGACGTCAATGGGCGGGGGTCGTTGGGCGGTCAGCCA
GGCGGGCCATTTACCGTAAGTTATGTAACGCGGAACTCCATATATGGGCTATGAACTAATGACCCCGTAA
TTGATTACTATTAATAACTAGTCAATAATCAATGTCAACGCGTATATCTGGCCCGTACATCGCGAAGCAG
CGCAAAACGCCTAACCCTAAGCAGATTCTTCATGCAAATGTCGGTCAAGCCTTGCCTTGTTGTAGCTTAA
ATTTTGCTCGCGCACTACTCAGCGACCTCCAACACACAAGCAGGGAGCAGATACTGGCTTAACTATGCGG
CATCAGAGCAGATTGTACTGAGAGTGCACCATAGGGGATCGGGAGATCTCCCGATCCGTCGACGTCAGGT
GGCACTTTTCGGGGAAATGTGCGCGGAACCCCTATTTGTTTATTTTTCTAAATACATTCAAATATGTATC
CGCTCATGAGACAATAACCCTGATAAATGCTTCAATAATATTGAAAAAGGAAGAGTATGAGTATTCAACA
TTTCCGTGTCGCCCTTATTCCCTTTTTTGCGGCATTTTGCCTTCCTGTTTTTGCTCACCCAGAAACGCTG
GTGAAAGTAAAAGATGCTGAAGATCAGTTGGGTGCACGAGTGGGTTACATCGAACTGGATCTCAACAGCG
GTAAGATCCTTGAGAGTTTTCGCCCCGAAGAACGTTTTCCAATGATGAGCACTTTTAAAGTTCTGCTATG
TGGCGCGGTATTATCCCGTATTGACGCCGGGCAAGAGCAACTCGGTCGCCGCATACACTATTCTCAGAAT
GACTTGGTTGAGTACTCACCAGTCACAGAAAAGCATCTTACGGATGGCATGACAGTAAGAGAATTATGCA
GTGCTGCCATAACCATGAGTGATAACACTGCGGCCAACTTACTTCTGACAACGATCGGAGGACCGAAGGA
GCTAACCGCTTTTTTGCACAACATGGGGGATCATGTAACTCGCCTTGATCGTTGGGAACCGGAGCTGAAT
GAAGCCATACCAAACGACGAGCGTGACACCACGATGCCTGTAGCAATGGCAACAACGTTGCGCAAACTAT
TAACTGGCGAACTACTTACTCTAGCTTCCCGGCAACAATTAATAGACTGGATGGAGGCGGATAAAGTTGC
AGGACCACTTCTGCGCTCGGCCCTTCCGGCTGGCTGGTTTATTGCTGATAAATCTGGAGCCGGTGAGCGT
GGGTCTCGCGGTATCATTGCAGCACTGGGGCCAGATGGTAAGCCCTCCCGTATCGTAGTTATCTACACGA
CGGGGAGTCAGGCAACTATGGATGAACGAAATAGACAGATCGCTGAGATAGGTGCCTCACTGATTAAGCA
TTGGTAACTGTCAGACCAAGTTTACTCATATATACTTTAGATTGATTTAAAACTTCATTTTTAATTTAAA
AGGATCTAGGTGAAGATCCTTTTTGATAATCTCATGACCAAAATCCCTTAACGTGAGTTTTCGTTCCACT
GAGCGTCAGACCCCGTAGAAAAGATCAAAGGATCTTCTTGAGATCCTTTTTTTCTGCGCGTAATCTGCTG
CTTGCAAACAAAAAAACCACCGCTACCAGCGGTGGTTTGTTTGCCGGATCAAGAGCTACCAACTCTTTTT
CCGAAGGTAACTGGCTTCAGCAGAGCGCAGATACCAAATACCGTTCTTCTAGTGTAGCCGTAGTTAGGCC
ACCACTTCAAGAACTCTGTAGCACCGCCTACATACCTCGCTCTGCTAATCCTGTTACCAGTGGCTGCTGC
CAGTGGCGATAAGTCGTGTCTTACCGGGTTGGACTCAAGACGATAGTTACCGGATAAGGCGCAGCGGTCG
GGCTGAACGGGGGGTTCGTGCACACAGCCCAGCTTGGAGCGAACGACCTACACCGAACTGAGATACCTAC
AGCGTGAGCTATGAGAAAGCGCCACGCTTCCCGAAGGGAGAAAGGCGGACAGGTATCCGGTAAGCGGCAG
GGTCGGAACAGGAGAGCGCACGAGGGAGCTTCCAGGGGGAAACGCCTGGTATCTTTATAGTCCTGTCGGG
TTTCGCCACCTCTGACTTGAGCGTCGATTTTTGTGATGCTCGTCAGGGGGGCGGAGCCTATGGAAAAACG
CCAGCAACGCGGCCTTTTTACGGTTCCTGGCCTTTTGCTGGCCTTTTGCTCACATGTTCTTTCCTGCGTT
ATCCCCTGATTCTGTGGATAACCGTATTACCGCCTTTGAGTGAGCTGATACCGCTCGCCGCAGCCGAACG
ACCGAGCGCAGCGAGTCAGTGAGCGAGGAAGCGGAAGAGCGCCCAATACGCAAACCGCCTCTCCCCGCGC
GTTGGCCGATTCATTAATGCAGCTGGCACGACAGGTTTCCCGACTGGAAAGCGGGCAGTGAGCGCAACGC
AATTAATGTGAGTTAGCTCACTCATTAGGCACCCCAGGCTTTACACTTTATGCTTCCGGCTCGTATGTTG
TGTGGAATTGTGAGCGGATAACAATTTCACACAGGAAACAGCTATGACCATGATTACGCCAAGCTCTAGC
TAGAGGTCGACGGTATACAGACATGATAAGATACATTGATGAGTTTGGACAAACCACAACTAGAATGCAG
TGAAAAAAATGCTTTATTTGTGAAATTTGTGATGCTATTGCTTTATTTGTAACCATTATAAGCTGCAATA
AACAAGTTGGGGTGGGCGAAGAACTCCAGCATGAGATCCCCGCGCTGGAGGATCATCCAGCCGGCGTCCC
GGAAAACGATTCCGAAGCCCAACCTTTCATAGAAGGCGGCGGTGGAATCGAAATCTCGTGATGGCAGGTT
GGGCGTCGCTTGGTCGGTCATTTCGAACCCCAGAGTCCCGCTCAGAAGAACTCGTCAAGAAGGCGATAGA
AGGCGATGCGCTGCGAATCGGGAGCGGCGATACCGTAAAGCACGAGGAAGCGGTCAGCCCATTCGCCGCC
AAGCTCTTCAGCAATATCACGGGTAGCCAACGCTATGTCCTGATAGCGGTCCGCCACACCCAGCCGGCCA
CAGTCGATGAATCCAGAAAAGCGGCCATTTTCCACCATGATATTCGGCAAGCAGGCATCGCCATGGGTCA
CGACGAGATCCTCGCCGTCGGGCATGCGCGCCTTGAGCCTGGCGAACAGTTCGGCTGGCGCGAGCCCCTG
ATGCTCTTCGTCCAGATCATCCTGATCGACAAGACCGGCTTCCATCCGAGTACGTGCTCGCTCGATGCGA
TGTTTCGCTTGGTGGTCGAATGGGCAGGTAGCCGGATCAAGCGTATGCAGCCGCCGCATTGCATCAGCCA
TGATGGATACTTTCTCGGCAGGAGCAAGGTGAGATGACAGGAGATCCTGCCCCGGCACTTCGCCCAATAG
CAGCCAGTCCCTTCCCGCTTCAGTGACAACGTCGAGCACAGCTGCGCAAGGAACGCCCGTCGTGGCCAGC
CACGATAGCCGCGCTGCCTCGTCCTGCAGTTCATTCAGGGCACCGGACAGGTCGGTCTTGACAAAAAGAA
CCGGGCGCCCCTGCGCTGACAGCCGGAACACGGCGGCATCAGAGCAGCCGATTGTCTGTTGTGCCCAGTC
ATAGCCGAATAGCCTCTCCACCCAAGCGGCCGGAGAACCTGCGTGCAATCCATCTTGTTCAATCATGCGA
AACGATCCTCATCCTGTCTCTTGATCAGATCCGAAAATGGATATACAAGCTCCCGGGAGCTTTTTGCAAA
AGCCTAGGCCTCCAAAAAAGCCTCCTCACTACTTCTGGAATAGCTCAGAGGCAGAGGCGGCCTCGGCCTC
TGCATAAATAAAAAAAATTAGTCAGCCATGGGGCGGAGAATGGGCGGAACTGGGCGGAGTTAGGGGCGGG
ATGGGCGGAGTTAGGGGCGGGACTATGGTTGCTGACTAATTGAGATGCATGCTTTGCATACTTCTGCCTG
CTGGGGAGCCTGGGGACTTTCCACACCTGGTTGCTGACTAATTGAGATGCATGCTTTGCATACTTCTGCC
TGCTGGGGAGCCTGGGGACTTTCCACACCCTAACTGACACACATTCCACAGAATTAATTCGCGTTAAATT
TTTGTTAAATCAGCTCATTTTTTAACCAATAGGCCGAAATCGGCAAAATCCCTTATAAATCAAAAGAATA
GACCGAGATAGGGT
[37 nt withheld, positions 6455-6491]
AAAGAACGTGGACTCCAACGTCAAAGG
[49 nt withheld, positions 6519-6567]
T
[91 nt withheld, positions 6569-6659]
G
[124 nt withheld, positions 6661-6784]
GGGGATACCCCCTAGAGCCCCAGCTGGTTCTTTCCGCCTCAGAAGCCATAGAGCCCACCGCATCCCCAGC
ATGCCTGCTATTGTCTTCCCAATCCTCCCCCTTGCTGTCCTGCCCCACCCCACCCCCCAGAATAGAATGA
CACCTACTCAGACAATGCGATGCAATTTCCTCATTTTATTAGGAAAGGACAGTGGGAGTGGCACCTTCCA
GGGTCAAGGAAGGCACGGGGGAGGGGCAAACAACAGATGGCTGGCAACTAGAAGGCACAGTCGAGGCTGA
TCAGCGGGTTTAAACGGGCCCTCTAGATTAGGCAGGGGCCACCTGAGAAGTCTCGGTCTTAGACACGGTG
GTGCTGGCCTCATCGAATTCACCGGTGCGTCCACCGGTATCGATTTTATACAGGAGGTGAACGCGACTTC
CATCGCAGCTCAGCCTGTCAGGTGGCTCTGGGGGGCCTCGTGGAAGTCCCCCGCTAGGCTCTGGTGGGGT
AGGAGGATGGCGGCGGCTGCGCAATTGCTGCCTGCTTTGCAGCTGATGCCTCAGCTCAGAGACGCGCTCC
TCCTTCTCTGCAATGATTTTCTCCAGTTCCCTATTCTCCTTTTCGAGGAGCCTAGACTTTTCCTCTTCGT
TATTGTTAGTAGATGAGCCTGTTTTCATGGTATCCTGGGCCTCACTTTGCCATTCTCCCCTCGTTATCAG
TCGTCTCATCTTTGGTACAAAAAGTACCACCAGTGTAATGTAGCTGCTAAACACGATGGCCAGAGATGCG
AAAGCGAAGGCTGCATCCTGCTGAGAGGACAAAATCATTGTCACTGGTGCGGTGATGAGACACAGGACGG
CCACATTGTAGATAGCCATCCCCACCGCCCTGTGATCGTTGATCTTTTCGGTGGACACGCTCTTGGTTTC
GTATGCCAGGAAAATCCCGAGCAGCAAAAGCAGGCCCTTGTACCCGTAGAAAATGCCCAACCATGTGTTC
ATCTTCCTGCTACTGCAGTGCTCCAACTGGGGCAGAATTGATACGTCGATATCCTCCTTCGGCTCCTCTT
TGGCGAAAGTTTCAATGGTTCTGTGCAGGGGATCAACTATCTGCCAGATTGCGAGAGTCAGGACGTCCAT
TCCCACCAACAGGCCCACGGTTGCATAGAGTTTCCACGGTTCGAGCGTCTTGCGCCATTCCTTCTTCTCC
TCTTTTTTTGTAAAGACAGTATGAACCCACCAGATCTTAGTGAACATGGATCCATAACCCAGACTGAATC
CCAGTCCCAGCAACCACAGCCGAGCCTGGCAAACGAAAGGAAACTGATTTCGGCCGATGTGATAGCCGTC
CAAGCCCAAAGGAAACACGGCGGCCAATGCGAGAGAGCATCCCACAGCGGTAAGGTTATTGAGGTTAGGC
TGGGAGTTCTGGATATATCTGACGTGAGAGTTGTAGATGTTAAAGGACAGACAGACAACGGCGAGCACGA
TGCCCAGAGAAGACAGGACAGACACAGAAATAAACAGCTTCTGTGAGAGGAACCTGAAAGTCTTAATCAC
GAGGGTCTGGTCAGCAGGTGGGCTCCCCCCAATCCACTTATCGGTCTTGGACCAGGA
Features (pLannotate 1.2.2; 21 found; start..end, strand, type, name):
   1651..1671    -  CDS            3xFLAG (fragment): three tandem FLAG® epitope tags
   1770..1788    -  promoter       T7 promoter: promoter for bacteriophage T7 RNA polymerase
   1804..1837    -  LTR            5' LTR (truncated) (fragment): truncated 5' long terminal repeat (LTR) from HIV-1
   1833..2036    -  promoter       CMV promoter: human cytomegalovirus (CMV) immediate early promoter
   2037..2416    -  enhancer       CMV enhancer: human cytomegalovirus immediate early enhancer
   2571..2623    +  misc_feature   bom (fragment): basis of mobility region from pBR322
   2682..2786    +  promoter       AmpR promoter: bla
   2787..3647    +  CDS            AmpR: β-lactamase; bla; confers resistance to ampicillin, carbenicillin, and related antibiotics
   3818..4406    +  rep_origin     ori: high-copy-number ColE1/pMB1/pBR322/pUC origin of replication
   4589..4681    +  CDS            lacI (fragment): lac repressor; lacI; The lac repressor binds to the lac operator to inhibit transcription in E. coli. This inhibition can be relieved by adding lactose or isopropyl-β-D-thiogalactopyranoside (IPTG).
   4694..4715    +  protein_bind   CAP binding site: CAP binding activates transcription in the presence of cAMP. E. coli catabolite activator protein
   4730..4760    +  promoter       lac promoter: promoter for the E. coli lac operon
   4768..4784    +  protein_bind   lac operator: The lac repressor binds to the lac operator to inhibit transcription in E. coli. This inhibition can be relieved by adding lactose or isopropyl-β-D-thiogalactopyranoside (IPTG). lac repressor encoded by lacI
   4857..4978    -  polyA_signal   SV40 poly(A) signal: SV40 polyadenylation signal
   4973..5131    -  CDS            ble (fragment): BLE_KLEPN - Experimental evidence at protein level: Swiss-Prot protein existence level 1. Binding protein with a strong affinity to the bleomycin family of antibiotics. Binds to CL990; an antimitotic-antibiotic compound. From Klebsiella pneumoniae.
   5155..5946    -  CDS            neo: KKA2_KLEPN - Also known as kan, nptII. Experimental evidence at protein level: Swiss-Prot protein existence level 1. Resistance to kanamycin, neomycin, paromomycin, ribostamycin, butirosin and gentamicin B. From Klebsiella pneumoniae.
   6013..6342    -  promoter       SV40 promoter: SV40 enhancer and early promoter
   6356..6784    -  rep_origin     f1 ori (sequence partly withheld): f1 bacteriophage origin of replication; arrow indicates direction of (+) strand synthesis
   6805..6826    -  promoter       SV40 promoter (fragment): SV40 enhancer and early promoter
   6830..7054    -  polyA_signal   bGH poly(A) signal: bovine growth hormone polyadenylation signal
   7179..1638    -  CDS            GABBR1 (across the origin): GABR1_HUMAN - Also known as GPRC3A. Experimental evidence at protein level: Swiss-Prot protein existence level 1. Isoform 1E may regulate the formation of functional GABBR1/GABBR2 heterodimers by competing for GABBR2 binding. This could explain the observation that certain small molecule ligands exhibit differential affinity for central versus peripheral sites. From Homo sapiens (Human).
