[The description below was written by a language model from this plasmid's Addgene catalogue record and pLannotate feature annotations shown in this document.]
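Description:
GABBR1-DuET is a mammalian expression plasmid built on the pcDNA 3.1 (+) backbone that carries the human GABBR1 coding sequence, encoding gamma-aminobutyric acid type B receptor subunit 1, a class C GPCR of the GABA-B family. It is 8,381 nt in the sequenced record. In bacteria it is maintained at high copy through a ColE1/pUC-type origin and selected with ampicillin via the bla (AmpR) gene. An f1 origin is also present. For selection in mammalian cells, the backbone provides a neomycin/kanamycin phosphotransferase (neo) cassette driven by the SV40 enhancer and early promoter and terminated by an SV40 poly(A) signal.

The receptor open reading frame is transcribed from the CMV immediate early enhancer and promoter and ends at the bovine growth hormone polyadenylation signal. A T7 promoter lies between the CMV promoter and the insert, which can support in vitro transcription or serve as a sequencing primer site. According to the catalogue entry, the DuET design adds a cleaved hemagglutinin signal peptide and a FLAG epitope at the N terminus and a 1D4 epitope at the C terminus. The annotation detects a short FLAG-type fragment just upstream of the GABBR1 coding sequence, consistent with the N-terminal tag, but the signal peptide and 1D4 tag are not annotated separately. Small fragments labelled as lacI, ble, bom and a truncated HIV-1 LTR are most likely backbone remnants or short sequence matches, not functional elements.

The two epitope tags flanking the receptor allow independent capture and detection of the expressed protein. The construct is intended for GPCR expression in mammalian cells and for proteomics studies. The associated work concerns multiplexed selectivity screening of anti-GPCR antibodies.
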