Addgene plasmid #213247: GABBR1-DuET
Purpose: The DuET construct encodes the named human GPCR engineered with a cleaved hemagglutinin signal peptide, a 5' FLAG and a 3' 1D4 epitope tag optimized for expression in mammalian cells and proteomics studies.
Depositing lab: Thomas Sakmar. Depositing organization: Rockefeller University. Publication: Multiplexed selectivity screening of anti-GPCR antibodies. Dahl L, Kotliar IB, Bendes A, Dodig-Crnkovic T, Fromm S, Elofsson A, Uhlen M, Sakmar TP, Schwenk JM. Sci Adv. 2023 May 3;9(18):eadf9297. doi: 10.1126/sciadv.adf9297. Epub 2023 May 3. PubMed 37134173.
Backbone
  Vector backbone: pcDNA 3.1 (+)
  Vector type: Mammalian Expression
Growth in bacteria
  Bacterial resistance: Ampicillin, 100 μg/mL
  Growth temperature: 37°C
  Growth strain: DH5alpha
  Copy number: High Copy
Gene/Insert
  Gene/Insert name: GABBR1 (alt names: Gamma-aminobutyric acid type B receptor subunit 1; GPRC3A, hGB1a)
  Species: H. sapiens (human)
  Entrez Gene: GABBR1 (a.k.a. GABABR1, GABBR1-3, GB1, GPRC3A, NEDLC)
  Promoter: CMV, T7
  Tag / fusion protein: FLAG (N terminal on insert); 1D4 (C terminal on insert)
  Cloning method: Gibson Cloning
Terms and licenses: Academic/Nonprofit Terms; Industry Terms: Not Available to Industry
Depositor comments: Class: C, Family: GABA b. Ensembl ID: ENSG00000204681, Uniprot ID: Q9UBS5
How to cite: GABBR1-DuET was a gift from Thomas Sakmar (Addgene plasmid # 213247 ; http://n2t.net/addgene:213247 ; RRID:Addgene_213247)
